Addgene plasmid #48171: psicheck-2-Casp8-mod
Purpose: contains Renilla Luciferase gene preceded by a mutated (ATG --> ATT) upstream open reading frame element
Depositing lab: Vamsi Mootha. Depositing organization: Massachusetts General Hospital. Publication: Upstream open reading frames cause widespread reduction of protein expression and are polymorphic among humans. Calvo SE, Pagliarini DJ, Mootha VK. Proc Natl Acad Sci U S A. 2009 May 5;106(18):7507-12. doi: 10.1073/pnas.0810916106. Epub 2009 Apr 16. PubMed 19372376.
Backbone
  Vector backbone: psicheck2
  Backbone manufacturer: Promega
  Backbone size w/o insert (bp): 6273
  Total vector size (bp): 6595
  Vector type: Luciferase
Growth in bacteria
  Bacterial resistance: Ampicillin, 100 μg/mL
  Growth temperature: 37°C
  Growth strain: Top10
  Copy number: High Copy
Gene/Insert
  Gene/Insert name: 5" UTR of CASP8
  Species: H. sapiens (human)
  Insert size (bp): 322
  Mutation: G/T MUTATION IN ATG OF UORF
  GenBank ID: NM_001228
  Entrez Gene: CASP8 (a.k.a. ALPS2B, CAP4, Casp-8, FLICE, MACH, MCH5)
  Cloning method: Restriction Enzyme; 5′ cloning site Nhe1 (not destroyed); 3′ cloning site Nhe1 (not destroyed)
  Sequencing primers: 5′ T7
Terms and licenses: Academic/Nonprofit Terms; Industry Terms: Not Available to Industry
How to cite: psicheck-2-Casp8-mod was a gift from Vamsi Mootha (Addgene plasmid # 48171 ; http://n2t.net/addgene:48171 ; RRID:Addgene_48171)
