[The description below was written by a language model from this plasmid's Addgene catalogue record.]
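Description:
psicheck-2-Casp8-mod is a dual-luciferase reporter plasmid built on the commercial psiCHECK-2 backbone (6273 bp without insert; 6595 bp in total). It is maintained in E. coli as a high-copy plasmid under ampicillin selection. The record lists the vector type simply as "Luciferase" and provides no feature table, so the promoters, polyadenylation signals and origin are not stated for this construct. In general, the psiCHECK-2 design carries a Renilla luciferase gene as the experimental reporter and a separate firefly luciferase cassette on the same plasmid, which serves as an internal control for normalising transfection efficiency in mammalian cells.

The insert is a 322 bp fragment corresponding to the 5′ UTR of human CASP8 (caspase-8). It was cloned by restriction digestion into an NheI site, which is retained on both sides of the insert, so that the UTR lies immediately upstream of the Renilla luciferase coding sequence. This version is the mutant ("mod") form: the start codon of the upstream open reading frame (uORF) within the UTR has been changed from ATG to ATT by a single G-to-T substitution, removing the uORF's initiation site while leaving the rest of the leader intact.

The construct is intended for testing how a uORF affects expression of the downstream main coding sequence. Presumably, Renilla activity (normalised to firefly) from this uORF-disrupted plasmid is compared with that from a counterpart carrying the intact CASP8 leader. Any difference can then be attributed to the uORF, in keeping with the associated study's finding that uORFs broadly reduce protein expression.
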