>Addgene plasmid #48171 | psicheck-2-Casp8-mod | depositor partial sequence | sequence record 69702 | T7
GCTAGCGCTCTGAGTTTTTGGTTTCTGTTTCACCTTGTGTCTGAGCTGGTCTGAAGGCTGGTTGTTCAGA
CTGAGCTTCCTGCCTGCCTGTACCCCGCCAACAGCTTCAGAAGAAGGTGACTGGTGGCTGCCTGAGGAAT
ACCAGTGGGCAAGAGAATTAGCATTTCTGGAGCATCTGCTGTCTGAGCAGCCCCTGGGTGCGTCCACTTT
CTGGGCACGTGAGGTTGGGCCTTGGCCGCCTGAGCCCTTGAGTTGGTCACTTGAACCTTGGGAATATTGA
GATTATATTCTCCTGCCTTTTAAAAAGATGTTGCTAGC
