>Addgene plasmid #48171 | psicheck-2-Casp8-mod | addgene partial sequence | sequence record 71803 | chim-int-F 5'-TCTTACTGACATCCACTTTGCC-3'
ACAGCTCTTAAGGCTAGAGTACTTAATACGACTCACTATAGGCTAGCGCTCTGAGTTTTTGGTTTCTGTT
TCACCTTGTGTCTGAGCTGGTCTGAAGGCTGGTTGTTCAGACTGAGCTTCCTGCCTGCCTGTACCCCGCC
AACAGCTTCAGAAGAAGGTGACTGGTGGCTGCCTGAGGAATACCAGTGGGCAAGAGAATTAGCATTTCTG
GAGCATCTGCTGTCTGAGCAGCCCCTGGGTGCGTCCACTTTCTGGGCACGTGAGGTTGGGCCTTGGCCGC
CTGAGCCCTTGAGTTGGTCACTTGAACCTTGGGAATATTGAGATTATATTCTCCTGCCTTTTAAAAAGAT
GTTGCTAGCCACCTTGGCTTCCAAGGTGTACGACCCCGAGCAACGCAAACGCATGATCACTGGGCCTCAG
TGGTGGGCTCGCTGCAAGCAAATGAACGTGCTGGACTCCTTCATCAACTACTATGATTCCGAGAAGCACG
CCGAGAACGCCGTGATTTTTCTGCATGGTAACGCTGCCTCCAGCTACCTGTGGAGGCACGTCGTGCCTCA
CATCGAGCCCGTGGCTAGATGCATCATCCCTGATCTGATCGGAATGGGTAAGTCCGGCAAGAGCGGGAAT
GGCTCATATCGCCTCCTGGATCACTACAAGTACCTCACCGCTTGGTTCGAGCTGCTGAACCTTCCAAAGA
AAATCATCTTTGTGGGCCACGACTGGGGGGCTTGTCTGGCCTTTCACTACTCCTACGAGCACCAAGACAA
GATCAAGGCCATCGTCCATGCTGAGAGTGTCGTGGACGTGATCGAGTCCTGGGACGAGTGGCCTGACATC
GAGGAGGATATCGCCCTGATCAAGAGCGAAGAGGGCGAGAAAATGGTGCTTGAGAATAACTTCTTCGTCG
AGACCATGCTCCCAAGCAAGATCATGCGGAAACTGGAGCCTGAGGAGT
